>Addgene plasmid #35377 | Myc-PSFΔRRM2 | depositor partial sequence | sequence record 43082 | Insert
ATGGAACAAAAACTCATCTCAGAAGAGGATCTGAAGCTCATGTCTCGGGATCGGTTCCGGAGTCGTGGCG
GTGGCGGTGGTGGCTTCCACAGGCGTGGAGGAGGCGGCGGCCGCGGCGGCCTCCACGACTTCCGTTCTCC
GCCGCCCGGCATGGGCCTCAATCAGAATCGCGGCCCCATGGGTCCTGGCCCGGGCCAGAGCGGCCCTAAG
CCTCCGATCCCGCCACCGCCTCCACACCAACAGCAGCAACAGCCACCACCGCAGCAGCCACCGCCGCAGC
AGCCGCCACCGCATCAGCCGCCGCCGCATCCACAGCCGCATCAGCAGCAGCAGCCGCCGCCACCGCCGCA
GGACTCTTCCAAGCCCGTCGTTGCTCAGGGACCCGGCCCCGCTCCCGGAGTAGGCAGCACACCACCAGCC
TCCAGCTCGGCCCCGCCCGCCACTCCACCAACCTCGGGGGCCCCGCCAGGGTCCGGGCCAGGCCCGACTC
CGACCCCGCCGCCTGCAGTCACCTCGGCCCCTCCCGGGGCGCCGCCACCCACCCCGCCAAGCAGCGGGGT
CCCTACCACACCTCCTCAGGCCGGAGGCCCGCCGCCTCCGCCCGCGGCAGTCCCGGGCCCGGGTCCAGGG
CCTAAGCAGGGCCCAGGTCCGGGTGGTCCCAAAGGCGGCAAAATGCCTGGCGGGCCGAAGCCAGGTGGCG
GCCCGGGCCTAAGTACGCCTGGCGGCCACCCCAAGCCGCCGCGTCGAGGCGGCGGGGAGCCCCGCGGGGG
CCGCCAGCACCACCCGCCCTACCACCAGCAGCATCACCAGGGGCCCCCGCCCGGCGGGCCCGGCGGCCGC
AGCGAGGAGAAGATCTCGGACTCGGAGGGGTTTAAAGCCAATTTGTCTCTCTTGAGGAGGCCTGGAGAGA
AAACTTACACACAGCGATGTCGGTTGTTTGTTGGGAATCTACCTGCTGATATCACGGAGGATGAATTCAA
AAGACTATTTGCTAAATATGGAGAACCAGGAGAAGTTTTTATCAACAAAGGCAAAGGATTCGGATTTATT
AAGCTTGAATCTAGAGCTTTGGCTGAAATTGCCAAAGCCGAACTGGATGATACACCCATGAGAGGTAGAC
AGCTTCGAGTTCGCTTTGCCACACATGCTGCTGCCCTTTCTGTTCGTAATCTTTCACCTTATGTTTCCAA
TGAACTGTTGGAAGAAGCCTTTAGCCAATTTGGTCCTATTGAAAGGGCTGTTGTAATAGTGGATGATCGT
GGAAGATCTACAGGGAAAGGCATTGTTGAATTTGCTTCTAAGCCTGAGTACGAATATTCTCAGCGATGGA
AGTCTTTGGATGAAATGGAAAAACAGCAAAGGGAACAAGTTGAAAAAAACATGAAAGATGCAAAAGACAA
ATTGGAAAGTGAAATGGAAGATGCCTATCATGAACATCAGGCAAATCTTTTGCGCCAAGATCTGATGAGA
CGACAGGAAGAATTAAGACGCATGGAAGAACTTCACAATCAAGAAATGCAGAAACGTAAAGAAATGCAAT
TGAGGCAAGAGGAGGAACGACGTAGAAGAGAGGAAGAGATGATGATTCGTCAACGTGAGATGGAAGACCA
AATGAGGCGCCAAAGAGAGGAAAGTTACAGCCGAATGGGCTACATGGATCCACGGGAAAGAGACATGCGA
ATGGGTGGCGGAGGAGCAATGAACATGGGAGATCCCTATGGTTCAGGAGGCCAGAAATTTCCACCTCTAG
GAGGTGGTGGTGGCATAGGTTATGAAGCTAATCCTGGCGTTCCACCAGCAACCATGAGTGGTTCCATGAT
GGGAAGTGACATGCGTACTGAGCGCTTTGGGCAGGGAGGTGCGGGGCCTGTGGGTGGACAGGGTCCTAGA
GGAATGGGGCCTGGAACTCCAGCAGGATATGGTAGAGGGAGAGAAGAGTACGAAGGCCCAAACAAAAAAC
CCCGATTTTAG
