>Addgene plasmid #35377 | Myc-PSFΔRRM2 | addgene partial sequence | sequence record 44288 | CMV-F 5'-CGCAAATGGGCGGTAGGCGTG-3'
GGAACAAAAACTCATCTCAGAAGAGGATCTGAAGCTTGATATCGAATTCCTGCATATGTCTCGGGATCGG
TTCCGGAGTCGTGGCGGTGGCGGTGGTGGCTTCCACAGGCGTGGAGGAGGCGGCGGCCGCGGCGGCCTCC
ACGACTTCCGTTCTCCGCCGCCCGGCATGGGCCTCAATCAGAATCGCGGCCCCATGGGTCCTGGCCCGGG
CCAGAGCGGCCCTAAGCCTCCGATCCCGCCACCGCCTCCACACCAACAGCAGCAACAGCCACCACCGCAG
CAGCCACCGCCGCAGCAGCCGCCACCGCATCAGCCGCCGCCGCATCCACAGCCGCATCAGCAGCAGCAGC
CGCCGCCACCGCCGCAGGACTCTTCCAAGCCCGTCGTTGCTCAGGGACCCGGCCCCGCTCCCGGAGTAGG
CAGCGCACCACCAGCCTCCAGCTCGGCCCCGCCCGCCACTCCACCAACCTCGGGGGCCCCGCCAGGGTCC
GGGCCAGGTC
