>Addgene plasmid #35377 | Myc-PSFΔRRM2 | addgene partial sequence | sequence record 44294 | EBV-rev 5'-GTGGTTTGTCCAAACTCATC-3'
TTTAGTGAGGGTTAATTTCGAGCTTGGCGTAATCATGGTCATAGCTGTTTCCTGTGTGAAATTGTTATCC
GCTCACAATTCCACACAACATACGAGCCGGAAGCATAAAGTGTAAAGCCTGGGGTGCCTAATGAGTGAGC
TAACTCACATTAATTGCGTTGCGCTCACTGCCCGCTTTCCAGTCGGGAAACCTGTCGTGCCAGCTGCATT
AATGAATCGGCCAACGCGCGGGGAGAGGCGGTTTGCGTATTGGGCGCTCTTCCGCTTCCTCGCTCACTGA
CTCGCTGCGCTCGGTCGTTCGGCTGCGGCGAGCGGTATCAGCTCACTCAAAGGCGGTAATACGGTTATCC
ACAGAATCAGGGGATAACGCAGGAAAGAACATGTGAGCAAAAGGCCAGCAAAAGGCCAGGAACCGTAAAA
AGGCCGCGTTGCTGGCGTTTTTCCATAGGCTCCGCCCCCCTGACGAGCATCACAAAAATCGACGCTCAAG
TCAGAGGTGGCGAAACCCGACAGGACTATAAAGATACCAGGCGTTTCCCCCTGGAAGCTCCCTCGTGCGC
TCTCCTGTTCCGACCCTGCCGCTTACCGGATACCTGTCCGCCTTTCTCCCTTCGGGAAGCGTGGCGCTTT
CTCATAGCTCACGCTGTAGGTATCTCAGTTCGGTGTAGGTCGTTCGCTCCAAGCTGGGCTGTGTGCACGA
ACCCCCCGTTCAGCCCGACCGCTGCGCCTTATCCGGTAACTATCGTCTTGAGTCCAACCCGGTAA
