>Addgene plasmid #35377 | Myc-PSFΔRRM2 | addgene partial sequence | sequence record 44306 | hPSF-F
GACTATTTGCTAAATATGGAGAACCAGGAGAAGTTTTTATCAACAAAGGCAAAGGATTCGGATTTATTAA
GCTTGAATCTAGAGCTTTGGCTGAAATTGCCAAAGCCGAACTGGATGATACACCCATGAGAGGTAGACAG
CTTCGAGTTCGCTTTGCCACACATGCTGCTGCCCTTTCTCGATGCAGTGAAGGTGTTTTCTTACTGACGA
CAACTCCTCGTCCAGTCATTGTGGAACCACTTGAACAACTAGATGATGAAGATGGTCTTCCTGAAAAACT
TGCCCAGAAGAATCCAATGTATCAAAAGGAGAGAGAAACCCCTCCTCGTTTTGCCCAGCATGGCACGTTT
GAGTACGAATATTCTCAGCGATGGAAGTCTTTGGATGAAATGGAAAAACAGCAAAGGGAACAAGTTGAAA
AAAACATGAAAGATGCAAAAGACAAATTGGAAAGTGAAATGGAAGATGCCTATCATGAACATCAGGCAAA
TCTTTTGCGCCAAGATCTGATGAGACGACAGGAAGAATTAAGACGCATGGAAGAACTTCACAATCAAGAA
ATGCAGAAACGTAAAGAAATGCAATTGAGGCAAGAGGAGGAACGACGTAGAAGAGAGGAAGAGATGATGA
TTCGTCAACGTGAGATGGAAGAACAAATGAGGCGCCAAAGAGAGGAAAGTTACAGCCGAATGGGCTACAT
GGATCCACGGGAAAGAGACATGCGAATGGGTGGCGGA
