[The description below was written by a language model from this plasmid's Addgene catalogue record.]
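Description:
Myc-PSFΔRRM2 is a mammalian expression plasmid built on the pCMVmyc backbone (about 3.8 kb without insert). It is maintained in E. coli as a high-copy plasmid under ampicillin selection. The record does not list a mammalian selection marker, an origin of replication or a polyadenylation signal, and no feature table is provided, so the backbone elements beyond the promoter, tag and bacterial resistance cannot be detailed here.

The insert is human PSF, also known as SFPQ (splicing factor proline- and glutamine-rich), a nuclear RNA- and DNA-binding protein involved in pre-mRNA splicing and transcription-related processes. This version carries an internal deletion of residues 375–429, which, as the construct name indicates, removes the second RNA recognition motif (RRM2). The coding sequence was inserted by restriction cloning between NsiI and SpeI sites, although the record does not say whether those sites survived. Expression is driven by the strong constitutive CMV promoter, and the backbone supplies an N-terminal Myc epitope tag. The tag allows the mutant protein to be detected or immunoprecipitated with anti-Myc antibodies and distinguished from endogenous PSF.

The associated publication concerns the role of PSF in transcriptional activator-dependent stimulation of pre-mRNA processing in vivo. In that context, this plasmid is suited to transient transfection of mammalian cells as a domain-deletion mutant, presumably for comparison with wild-type PSF to test whether RRM2 is required for its activity in coupling transcription to RNA processing.
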