Addgene plasmid #35377: Myc-PSFΔRRM2
Depositing lab: Benjamin Blencowe. Depositing organization: University of Toronto. Publication: Role for PSF in mediating transcriptional activator-dependent stimulation of pre-mRNA processing in vivo. Rosonina E, Ip JY, Calarco JA, Bakowski MA, Emili A, McCracken S, Tucker P, Ingles CJ, Blencowe BJ. Mol Cell Biol. 2005 Aug;25(15):6734-46. 10.1128/MCB.25.15.6734-6746.2005 PubMed 16024807.
Backbone
  Vector backbone: pCMVmyc
  Backbone size w/o insert (bp): 3800
  Vector type: Mammalian Expression
Growth in bacteria
  Bacterial resistance: Ampicillin, 100 μg/mL
  Growth temperature: 37°C
  Growth strain: DH5alpha
  Copy number: High Copy
Gene/Insert
  Gene/Insert name: PSF (alt name: SFPQ)
  Species: H. sapiens (human)
  Mutation: Deletion of residues 375-429
  Entrez Gene: SFPQ (a.k.a. POMP100, PPP1R140, PSF)
  Promoter: CMV
  Tag / fusion protein: Myc (N terminal on backbone)
  Cloning method: Restriction Enzyme; 5′ cloning site NsiI (unknown if destroyed); 3′ cloning site SpeI (unknown if destroyed)
  Sequencing primers: 5′ CMV-Fwd
Terms and licenses: Academic/Nonprofit Terms; Industry Terms: Not Available to Industry
How to cite: Myc-PSFΔRRM2 was a gift from Benjamin Blencowe (Addgene plasmid # 35377 ; http://n2t.net/addgene:35377 ; RRID:Addgene_35377)
